>Addgene plasmid #187719 | pGEX6P1-NEDD4L_HECT | addgene full sequence | sequence record 372421 | Addgene NGS Result
GGTATGGCTGTGCAGGTCGTAAATCACTGCATAATTCGTGTCGCTCAAGGCGCACTCCCGTTCTGGATAA
TGTTTTTTGCGCCGACATCATAACGGTTCTGGCAAATATTCTGAAATGAGCTGTTGACAATTAATCATCG
GCTCGTATAATGTGTGGAATTGTGAGCGGATAACAATTTCACACAGGAAACAGTATTCATGTCCCCTATA
CTAGGTTATTGGAAAATTAAGGGCCTTGTGCAACCCACTCGACTTCTTTTGGAATATCTTGAAGAAAAAT
ATGAAGAGCATTTGTATGAGCGCGATGAAGGTGATAAATGGCGAAACAAAAAGTTTGAATTGGGTTTGGA
GTTTCCCAATCTTCCTTATTATATTGATGGTGATGTTAAATTAACACAGTCTATGGCCATCATACGTTAT
ATAGCTGACAAGCACAACATGTTGGGTGGTTGTCCAAAAGAGCGTGCAGAGATTTCAATGCTTGAAGGAG
CGGTTTTGGATATTAGATACGGTGTTTCGAGAATTGCATATAGTAAAGACTTTGAAACTCTCAAAGTTGA
TTTTCTTAGCAAGCTACCTGAAATGCTGAAAATGTTCGAAGATCGTTTATGTCATAAAACATATTTAAAT
GGTGATCATGTAACCCATCCTGACTTCATGTTGTATGACGCTCTTGATGTTGTTTTATACATGGACCCAA
TGTGCCTGGATGCGTTCCCAAAATTAGTTTGTTTTAAAAAACGTATTGAAGCTATCCCACAAATTGATAA
GTACTTGAAATCCAGCAAGTATATAGCATGGCCTTTGCAGGGCTGGCAAGCCACGTTTGGTGGTGGCGAC
CATCCTCCAAAATCGGATCTGGAAGTTCTGTTCCAGGGGCCCCTGGGATCCAGAGAATTTAAGCAGAAAT
ATGACTACTTCAGGAAGAAATTAAAGAAACCTGCTGATATCCCCAATAGGTTTGAAATGAAACTTCACAG
AAATAACATATTTGAAGAGTCCTATCGGAGAATTATGTCCGTGAAAAGACCAGATGTCCTAAAAGCTAGA
CTGTGGATTGAGTTTGAATCAGAGAAAGGTCTTGACTATGGGGGTGTGGCCAGAGAATGGTTCTTCTTAC
TGTCCAAAGAGATGTTCAACCCCTACTACGGCCTCTTTGAGTACTCTGCCACGGACAACTACACCCTTCA
GATCAACCCTAATTCAGGCCTCTGTAATGAGGATCATTTGTCCTACTTCACTTTTATTGGAAGAGTTGCT
GGTCTGGCCGTATTTCATGGGAAGCTCTTAGATGGTTTCTTCATTAGACCATTTTACAAGATGATGTTGG
GAAAGCAGATAACCCTGAATGACATGGAATCTGTGGATAGTGAATATTACAACTCTTTGAAATGGATCCT
GGAGAATGACCCTACTGAGCTGGACCTCATGTTCTGCATAGACGAAGAAAACTTTGGACAGACATATCAA
GTGGATTTGAAGCCCAATGGGTCAGAAATAATGGTCACAAATGAAAACAAAAGGGAATATATCGACTTAG
TCATCCAGTGGAGATTTGTGAACAGGGTCCAGAAGCAGATGAACGCCTTCTTGGAGGGATTCACAGAACT
ACTTCCTATTGATTTGATTAAAATTTTTGATGAAAATGAGCTGGAGTTGCTCATGTGCGGCCTCGGTGAT
GTGGATGTGAATGACTGGAGACAGCATTCTATTTACAAGAACGGCTACTGCCCAAACCACCCCGTCATTC
AGTGGTTCTGGAAGGCTGTGCTACTCATGGACGCCGAAAAGCGTATCCGGTTACTGCAGTTTGTCACAGG
GACATCGCGAGTACCTATGAATGGATTTGCCGAACTTTATGGTTCCAATGGTCCTCAGCTATTTACAATA
GAGCAATGGGGCAGTCCTGAGAAACTGCCCAGAGCTCACACATGCTTTAATCGCCTTGACTTACCTCCAT
ATGAAACCTTTGAAGATTTACGAGAGAAACTTCTCATGGCCGTGGAAAATGCTCAAGGATTTGAAGGGGT
GGATTAAGCGGCCGCCTCGAGCGGCCGCATCGTGACTGACTGACGATCTGCCTCGCGCGTTTCGGTGATG
ACGGTGAAAACCTCTGACACATGCAGCTCCCGGAGACGGTCACAGCTTGTCTGTAAGCGGATGCCGGGAG
CAGACAAGCCCGTCAGGGCGCGTCAGCGGGTGTTGGCGGGTGTCGGGGCGCAGCCATGACCCAGTCACGT
AGCGATAGCGGAGTGTATAATTCTTGAAGACGAAAGGGCCTCGTGATACGCCTATTTTTATAGGTTAATG
TCATGATAATAATGGTTTCTTAGACGTCAGGTGGCACTTTTCGGGGAAATGTGCGCGGAACCCCTATTTG
TTTATTTTTCTAAATACATTCAAATATGTATCCGCTCATGAGACAATAACCCTGATAAATGCTTCAATAA
TATTGAAAAAGGAAGAGTATGAGTATTCAACATTTCCGTGTCGCCCTTATTCCCTTTTTTGCGGCATTTT
GCCTTCCTGTTTTTGCTCACCCAGAAACGCTGGTGAAAGTAAAAGATGCTGAAGATCAGTTGGGTGCACG
AGTGGGTTACATCGAACTGGATCTCAACAGCGGTAAGATCCTTGAGAGTTTTCGCCCCGAAGAACGTTTT
CCAATGATGAGCACTTTTAAAGTTCTGCTATGTGGCGCGGTATTATCCCGTGTTGACGCCGGGCAAGAGC
AACTCGGTCGCCGCATACACTATTCTCAGAATGACTTGGTTGAGTACTCACCAGTCACAGAAAAGCATCT
TACGGATGGCATGACAGTAAGAGAATTATGCAGTGCTGCCATAACCATGAGTGATAACACTGCGGCCAAC
TTACTTCTGACAACGATCGGAGGACCGAAGGAGCTAACCGCTTTTTTGCACAACATGGGGGATCATGTAA
CTCGCCTTGATCGTTGGGAACCGGAGCTGAATGAAGCCATACCAAACGACGAGCGTGACACCACGATGCC
TGCAGCAATGGCAACAACGTTGCGCAAACTATTAACTGGCGAACTACTTACTCTAGCTTCCCGGCAACAA
TTAATAGACTGGATGGAGGCGGATAAAGTTGCAGGACCACTTCTGCGCTCGGCCCTTCCGGCTGGCTGGT
TTATTGCTGATAAATCTGGAGCCGGTGAGCGTGGGTCTCGCGGTATCATTGCAGCACTGGGGCCAGATGG
TAAGCCCTCCCGTATCGTAGTTATCTACACGACGGGGAGTCAGGCAACTATGGATGAACGAAATAGACAG
ATCGCTGAGATAGGTGCCTCACTGATTAAGCATTGGTAACTGTCAGACCAAGTTTACTCATATATACTTT
AGATTGATTTAAAACTTCATTTTTAATTTAAAAGGATCTAGGTGAAGATCCTTTTTGATAATCTCATGAC
CAAAATCCCTTAACGTGAGTTTTCGTTCCACTGAGCGTCAGACCCCGTAGAAAAGATCAAAGGATCTTCT
TGAGATCCTTTTTTTCTGCGCGTAATCTGCTGCTTGCAAACAAAAAAACCACCGCTACCAGCGGTGGTTT
GTTTGCCGGATCAAGAGCTACCAACTCTTTTTCCGAAGGTAACTGGCTTCAGCAGAGCGCAGATACCAAA
TACTGTCCTTCTAGTGTAGCCGTAGTTAGGCCACCACTTCAAGAACTCTGTAGCACCGCCTACATACCTC
GCTCTGCTAATCCTGTTACCAGTGGCTGCTGCCAGTGGCGATAAGTCGTGTCTTACCGGGTTGGACTCAA
GACGATAGTTACCGGATAAGGCGCAGCGGTCGGGCTGAACGGGGGGTTCGTGCACACAGCCCAGCTTGGA
GCGAACGACCTACACCGAACTGAGATACCTACAGCGTGAGCTATGAGAAAGCGCCACGCTTCCCGAAGGG
AGAAAGGCGGACAGGTATCCGGTAAGCGGCAGGGTCGGAACAGGAGAGCGCACGAGGGAGCTTCCAGGGG
GAAACGCCTGGTATCTTTATAGTCCTGTCGGGTTTCGCCACCTCTGACTTGAGCGTCGATTTTTGTGATG
CTCGTCAGGGGGGCGGAGCCTATGGAAAAACGCCAGCAACGCGGCCTTTTTACGGTTCCTGGCCTTTTGC
TGGCCTTTTGCTCACATGTTCTTTCCTGCGTTATCCCCTGATTCTGTGGATAACCGTATTACCGCCTTTG
AGTGAGCTGATACCGCTCGCCGCAGCCGAACGACCGAGCGCAGCGAGTCAGTGAGCGAGGAAGCGGAAGA
GCGCCTGATGCGGTATTTTCTCCTTACGCATCTGTGCGGTATTTCACACCGCATAAATTCCGACACCATC
GAATGGCGCAAAACCTTTCGCGGTATGGCATGATAGCGCCCGGAAGAGAGTCAATTCAGGGTGGTGAATG
TGAAACCAGTAACGTTATACGATGTCGCAGAGTATGCCGGTGTCTCTTATCAGACCGTTTCCCGCGTGGT
GAACCAGGCCAGCCACGTTTCTGCGAAAACGCGGGAAAAAGTGGAAGCGGCGATGGCGGAGCTGAATTAC
ATTCCCAACCGCGTGGCACAACAACTGGCGGGCAAACAGTCGTTGCTGATTGGCGTTGCCACCTCCAGTC
TGGCCCTGCACGCGCCGTCGCAAATTGTCGCGGCGATTAAATCTCGCGCCGATCAACTGGGTGCCAGCGT
GGTGGTGTCGATGGTAGAACGAAGCGGCGTCGAAGCCTGTAAAGCGGCGGTGCACAATCTTCTCGCGCAA
CGCGTCAGTGGGCTGATCATTAACTATCCGCTGGATGACCAGGATGCCATTGCTGTGGAAGCTGCCTGCA
CTAATGTTCCGGCGTTATTTCTTGATGTCTCTGACCAGACACCCATCAACAGTATTATTTTCTCCCATGA
AGACGGTACGCGACTGGGCGTGGAGCATCTGGTCGCATTGGGTCACCAGCAAATCGCGCTGTTAGCGGGC
CCATTAAGTTCTGTCTCGGCGCGTCTGCGTCTGGCTGGCTGGCATAAATATCTCACTCGCAATCAAATTC
AGCCGATAGCGGAACGGGAAGGCGACTGGAGTGCCATGTCCGGTTTTCAACAAACCATGCAAATGCTGAA
TGAGGGCATCGTTCCCACTGCGATGCTGGTTGCCAACGATCAGATGGCGCTGGGCGCAATGCGCGCCATT
ACCGAGTCCGGGCTGCGCGTTGGTGCGGATATCTCGGTAGTGGGATACGACGATACCGAAGACAGCTCAT
GTTATATCCCGCCGTTAACCACCATCAAACAGGATTTTCGCCTGCTGGGGCAAACCAGCGTGGACCGCTT
GCTGCAACTCTCTCAGGGCCAGGCGGTGAAGGGCAATCAGCTGTTGCCCGTCTCACTGGTGAAAAGAAAA
ACCACGCTAGCGCCCAATACGCAAACCGCCTCTCCCCGCGCGTTGGCCGATTCATTAATGCAGCTGGCAC
GACAGGTTTCCCGACTGGAAAGCGGGCAGTGAGCGCAACGCAATTAATGTAAGTTAGCTCACTCATTAGG
CACCCCAGGCTTTACACTTTATGCTTCCGGCTCGTATGTTGTGTGGAATTGTGAGCGGATAACAATTTCA
CACAGGAAACAGCTATGACCATGATTACGGATTCACTGGCCGTCGTTTTACAACGTCGTGACTGGGAAAA
CCCTGGCGTTACCCAACTTAATCGCCTTGCAGCACATCCCCCTTTCGCCAGCTGGCGTAATAGCGAAGAG
GCCCGCACCGATCGCCCTTCCCAACAGTTGCGCAGCCTGAATGGCGAATGGCGCTTTGCCTGGTTTCCGG
CACCAGAAGCGGTGCCGGAAAGCTGGCTGGAGTGCGATCTTCCTGAGGCCGATACTGTCGTCGTCCCCTC
AAACTGGCAGATGCACGGTTACGATGCGCCCATCTACACCAACGTGACCTATCCCATTACGGTCAATCCG
CCGTTTGTTCCCACGGAGAATCCGACGGGTTGTTACTCGCTCACATTTAATGTTGATGAAAGCTGGCTAC
AGGAAGGCCAGACGCGAATTATTTTTGATGGCGTTGGAATTAGCTTATCGACTGCACGGTGCACCAATGC
TTCTGGCGTCAGGCAGCCATCGGAAGCTGT
Features (pLannotate 1.2.2; 17 found; start..end, strand, type, name):
    124..152     +  promoter       tac promoter: strong E. coli promoter; hybrid between the trp and lac UV5 promoters
    160..176     +  protein_bind   lac operator: The lac repressor binds to the lac operator to inhibit transcription in E. coli. This inhibition can be relieved by adding lactose or isopropyl-β-D-thiogalactopyranoside (IPTG). lac repressor encoded by lacI
    199..852     +  CDS            GST26_SCHJA: Experimental evidence at protein level: Swiss-Prot protein existence level 1. GST isoenzymes appear to play a central role in the parasite detoxification system. Other functions are also suspected including a role in increasing the solubility of haematin in the parasite gut. From Schistosoma japonicum (Blood fluke).
   1072..2022    +  CDS            Huwe1: HUWE1_RAT - Also known as Ureb1. Experimental evidence at protein level: Swiss-Prot protein existence level 1. E3 ubiquitin-protein ligase which mediates ubiquitination and subsequent proteasomal degradation of target proteins. Regulates apoptosis by catalyzing the polyubiquitination and degradation of MCL1. Mediates monoubiquitination of DNA polymerase beta (POLB) at 'Lys-41', 'Lys-61' and 'Lys-81', thereby playing a role in base-excision repair. Also ubiquitinates the p53/TP53 tumor suppressor and core histones including H1, H2A, H2B, H3 and H4 (By similarity). Ubiquitinates MFN2 to negative
   2078..2117    +  CDS            rop (fragment): Rop protein, which maintains plasmids at low copy number; rop
   2219..2259    +  misc_feature   bom (fragment): basis of mobility region from pBR322
   2364..2468    +  promoter       AmpR promoter: bla
   2469..3329    +  CDS            AmpR: β-lactamase; bla; confers resistance to ampicillin, carbenicillin, and related antibiotics
   3500..4088    +  rep_origin     ori: high-copy-number ColE1/pMB1/pBR322/pUC origin of replication
   4274..4325    -  misc_feature   bom (fragment): basis of mobility region from pBR322
   4332..4409    +  promoter       lacI promoter: lacI
   4410..5492    +  CDS            lacI: lac repressor; lacI; The lac repressor binds to the lac operator to inhibit transcription in E. coli. This inhibition can be relieved by adding lactose or isopropyl-β-D-thiogalactopyranoside (IPTG).
   5505..5526    +  protein_bind   CAP binding site: CAP binding activates transcription in the presence of cAMP. E. coli catabolite activator protein
   5541..5571    +  promoter       lac promoter: promoter for the E. coli lac operon
   5579..5595    +  protein_bind   lac operator: The lac repressor binds to the lac operator to inhibit transcription in E. coli. This inhibition can be relieved by adding lactose or isopropyl-β-D-thiogalactopyranoside (IPTG). lac repressor encoded by lacI
   5615..5788    +  CDS            lacZα: LacZα fragment of β-galactosidase; lacZ fragment
   6052..48      -  CDS            yciV (fragment) (across the origin): RNAAM_ECOLI - Also known as trpH From Escherichia coli (strain K12).
