[The description below was written by a language model from this plasmid's Addgene catalogue record and pLannotate feature annotations shown in this document.]
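Description:
pGEX6P1-NEDD4L_HECT is a bacterial expression plasmid built on the pGEX-6P-1 backbone for producing the catalytic HECT domain of the human E3 ubiquitin ligase NEDD4L as a GST fusion in E. coli. The insert (1,146 bp) encodes residues 594–975 of NEDD4L, with residues 1–593 deleted. It sits downstream of, and in frame with, the Schistosoma japonicum glutathione S-transferase coding sequence. Between GST and the insert the record lists an HRV 3C protease recognition site, which lets the affinity tag be cleaved off after glutathione-based purification. The automated feature table, generated from the full 6,120-nt sequence, does not name NEDD4L. It labels much of the insert region as a match to rat Huwe1, another HECT-type ligase, which most likely reflects homology between HECT domains rather than a different insert.

Transcription of the fusion is driven by the hybrid tac promoter followed by a lac operator. The plasmid carries its own lacI gene with its promoter, so expression is repressed until induced with IPTG. The plasmid is propagated through a ColE1/pBR322-type origin. The annotation tool describes this origin generically as high copy, whereas the catalogue lists the plasmid as low copy. Selection is by ampicillin resistance from the bla gene under its native promoter. Remaining annotations are backbone remnants: fragments of rop and bom, a lac promoter/lacZα segment and a small yciV fragment. The associated work concerns NEDD4L intramolecular interactions and its auto-ubiquitination and ubiquitination of the NaV1.5 channel, consistent with using this construct to make recombinant HECT domain for biochemical studies.
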