Addgene plasmid #187719: pGEX6P1-NEDD4L_HECT
Purpose: Express GST-tagged NEDD4L HECT domain in bacterial cells
Depositing lab: Sandra Gabelli. Depositing organization: Johns Hopkins University and School of Medicine. Publication: NEDD4L intramolecular interactions regulate its auto and substrate Na(V)1.5 ubiquitination. Wright KM, Nathan S, Jiang H, Xia W, Kim H, Chakouri N, Nwafor JN, Fossier L, Srinivasan L, Chen Z, Boronina T, Post J, Paul S, Cole RN, Ben-Johny M, Cole PA, Gabelli SB. J Biol Chem. 2024 Mar;300(3):105715. doi: 10.1016/j.jbc.2024.105715. Epub 2024 Feb 2. PubMed 38309503.
Backbone
  Vector backbone: pGEX-6P-1
  Vector type: Bacterial Expression
Growth in bacteria
  Bacterial resistance: Ampicillin, 100 μg/mL
  Growth temperature: 37°C
  Growth strain: DH5alpha
  Copy number: Low Copy
Gene/Insert
  Gene/Insert name: NEDD4L residues 594-975 (alt name: Q96PU5)
  Species: H. sapiens (human)
  Insert size (bp): 1146
  Mutation: deletion of residues 1-593
  Entrez Gene: NEDD4L (a.k.a. NEDD4-2, NEDD4.2, PVNH7, RSP5, hNEDD4-2)
  Tag / fusion protein: GST-HRV 3C site (N terminal on insert)
  Cloning method: Restriction Enzyme; 5′ cloning site unknown (unknown if destroyed)
Terms and licenses: Academic/Nonprofit Terms; Industry Terms: Not Available to Industry
How to cite: pGEX6P1-NEDD4L_HECT was a gift from Sandra Gabelli (Addgene plasmid # 187719 ; http://n2t.net/addgene:187719 ; RRID:Addgene_187719)
